Addgene plasmid #226434: ptet-lux-Tn7T-Gm
Purpose: This vector features a tetracycline-inducible system to regulate luxABCDE reporter expression, optimized for efficiency in P. aeruginosa.
Depositing lab: Xue Liu. Depositing organization: Shenzhen University. Publication: CRISPRi screen identifies FprB as a synergistic target for gallium therapy in Pseudomonas aeruginosa. Zhang Y, Zhang T, Xiao X, Wang Y, Kawalek A, Ou J, Ren A, Sun W, de Bakker V, Liu Y, Li Y, Yang L, Ye L, Jia N, Veening JW, Liu X. Nat Commun. 2025 Jul 1;16(1):5870. doi: 10.1038/s41467-025-61208-z. PubMed 40595632.
Backbone
  Vector backbone: pUC18T-mini-Tn7T-P3-luxABCDE
  Vector type: Bacterial Expression
Growth in bacteria
  Bacterial resistance: Ampicillin and Gentamicin, 100 & 10 μg/mL
  Growth temperature: 37°C
  Growth strain: E. coli S17-1λpir (ATCC-BAA-2428)
  Growth instructions: E. coli strain WM3064 with supplementation with DAP (300 μM) + Gentamicin (20 μg/mL) should be used for downstream expression and conjugation experiments.
  Copy number: Unknown
Gene/Insert 1
  Gene/Insert name: optimized TetR (alt name: tetR-opt)
  Species: Synthetic
  Insert size (bp): 624
  Promoter: Pcon
  Cloning method: Gibson Cloning
  Sequencing primers: 5′ ctcactagtggatCCaaaaaattagcgcaagaagacaaaaatc; 3′ ccgccgaagcggggttttttgcgGAATTCGAGCTCGGTACCTCGCGAATG
Gene/Insert 2
  Gene/Insert name: luxABCDE
  Insert size (bp): 5799
  Promoter: Ptet
  Cloning method: Gibson Cloning
  Sequencing primers: 5′ accccgcttcggcggggttttttcgcGGATCTAGACGGTGATCAACACG; 3′ atttttttagtcattgattgtacctcctgg
Terms and licenses: Academic/Nonprofit Terms; Industry Terms: Not Available to Industry
Depositor comments: Please visit https://doi.org/10.1101/2024.09.01.610675 for bioRxiv preprint. S17-1λpir strain genotype: TpR SmR recA, thi, pro, hsdR-M+RP4: 2-Tc:Mu: Km Tn7 λpir
How to cite: ptet-lux-Tn7T-Gm was a gift from Xue Liu (Addgene plasmid # 226434 ; http://n2t.net/addgene:226434 ; RRID:Addgene_226434)
