[The description below was written by a language model from this plasmid's Addgene catalogue record and pLannotate feature annotations shown in this document.]
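Description:
ptet-lux-Tn7T-Gm is a bacterial mini-Tn7 delivery plasmid (about 11.2 kb) built on the pUC18T-mini-Tn7T-P3-luxABCDE backbone and designed to place a tetracycline-inducible bioluminescence reporter in Pseudomonas aeruginosa. Although the backbone name suggests a pUC replicon, the annotated sequence shows only a short fragment of the ColE1/pUC origin next to a complete R6K γ origin. This origin depends on the pi initiator protein, which agrees with the record's use of λpir E. coli hosts such as S17-1λpir. An incP oriT allows conjugative transfer from mobilizing donor strains. The backbone carries β-lactamase (ampicillin resistance), and gentamicin resistance (aacC1, driven by the class 1 integron Pc promoter) lies within the transposon.

The Tn7L and Tn7R ends bracket the payload, so a Tn7 transposase supplied separately would be expected to insert everything between them into the recipient chromosome. The record does not describe the helper or the insertion site. Inside the element, a synthetic, optimized tetR (624 bp) is expressed from a constitutive promoter, listed as Pcon and annotated as a J23119-type fragment. It is oriented divergently from a PLtetO-1-type Ptet promoter that drives the Photorhabdus luminescens lux genes, arranged in the sequence as luxC, D, A, B and E. TetR represses Ptet until a tetracycline-class inducer releases it. The lux operon then produces both the luciferase and its aldehyde substrate, giving light without added substrate. Lambda t0 and rrnB T1 terminators insulate the cassette, and FRT sites flank the gentamicin marker so that FLP recombinase can excise it. The construct comes from a CRISPRi screening study in P. aeruginosa and serves to report on and characterise the optimized tet-inducible system.
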