Features (pLannotate 1.2.2; 29 found; start..end, strand, type, name):
     12..59      +  protein_bind   FRT: FLP-mediated recombination occurs in the 8-bp core sequence TCTAGAAA (Turan and Bode, 2011). FLP recombinase from the Saccharomyces cerevisiae 2μ plasmid
    111..161     -  CDS            YDH2_PLAFS (fragment): Protein predicted: Swiss-Prot protein existence level 4. From Plasmodium falciparum (isolate fcm17 / Senegal).
    231..851     -  CDS            tetR: TETR2_ECOLX - Experimental evidence at protein level: Swiss-Prot protein existence level 1. TetR is the repressor of the tetracycline resistance element; its N-terminal region forms a helix-turn-helix structure and binds DNA. Binding of tetracycline to TetR reduces the repressor affinity for the tetracycline resistance gene (tetA) promoter operator sites. From Escherichia coli.
    881..905     -  promoter       J23119(SpeI) promoter (fragment): bacterial promoter (Registry of Standard Biological Parts BBa J23119) modified to end with an SpeI site
    936..953     -  misc_feature   MCS (fragment): pUC18/19 multiple cloning site
   1019..1092    +  promoter       PLtetO-1 promoter: modified phage lambda PL promoter with tet operator sites (Lutz and Bujard, 1997)
   1107..2549    +  CDS            LuxC: LuxC fatty acid reductase; luxC; from the Photorhabdus luminescens bioluminescence operon
   2562..3485    +  CDS            LuxD: LuxD acyltransferase; luxD; from the Photorhabdus luminescens bioluminescence operon
   3534..4616    +  CDS            LuxA: LuxA luciferase subunit; luxA; from the Photorhabdus luminescens bioluminescence operon
   4631..5614    +  CDS            LuxB: LuxB luciferase subunit; luxB; from the Photorhabdus luminescens bioluminescence operon
   5793..6905    +  CDS            LuxE: LuxE; luxE; from the Photorhabdus luminescens bioluminescence operon
   7003..7168    -  mobile_element Tn7L: mini-Tn7 element (left end of the Tn7 transposon) Tn7
   7201..7255    -  CDS            lacI (fragment): lac repressor; lacI; The lac repressor binds to the lac operator to inhibit transcription in E. coli. This inhibition can be relieved by adding lactose or isopropyl-β-D-thiogalactopyranoside (IPTG).
   7327..7435    -  oriT           oriT: incP origin of transfer
   7667..7700    +  rep_origin     ori (fragment): high-copy-number ColE1/pMB1/pBR322/pUC origin of replication
   7706..8081    -  rep_origin     R6K γ ori: γ replication origin from E. coli plasmid R6K; requires the R6K initiator protein pi for replication
   8215..9075    -  CDS            AmpR: β-lactamase; bla; confers resistance to ampicillin, carbenicillin, and related antibiotics
   9076..9180    -  promoter       AmpR promoter: bla
   9275..9310    +  CDS            rop (fragment): Rop protein, which maintains plasmids at low copy number; rop
   9412..9511    +  misc_feature   bom (fragment): basis of mobility region from pBR322
   9517..9585    -  CDS            lacZα (fragment): LacZα fragment of β-galactosidase; lacZ fragment
   9657..9855    -  mobile_element Tn7R (fragment): mini-Tn7 element (right end of the Tn7 transposon) Tn7
   9859..9883    -  misc_feature   MCS (fragment): pBluescript multiple cloning site
   9904..9998    +  terminator     lambda t0 terminator: transcription terminator from phage lambda
  10008..10037   +  CDS            CmR (fragment): chloramphenicol acetyltransferase confers resistance to chloramphenicol
  10101..10187   +  terminator     rrnB T1 terminator: Escherichia coli rrnB; transcription terminator T1 from the E. coli rrnB gene
  10247..10280   +  protein_bind   FRT (minimal): supports FLP-mediated excision but not integration (Turan and Bode, 2011) FLP recombinase from the Saccharomyces cerevisiae 2μ plasmid
  10410..10943   -  CDS            GmR: gentamycin acetyltransferase; aacC1; confers resistance to gentamycin
  11132..11160   -  promoter       Pc promoter: intI1 (promoter lies within the coding sequence); class 1 integron promoter
>Addgene plasmid #226434 | ptet-lux-Tn7T-Gm | addgene full sequence | sequence record 474286 | Addgene NGS Result
CAGGGGATCTTGAAGTTCCTATTCCGAAGTTCCTATTCTCTAGAAAGTATAGGAACTTCAGAGCGCTTTT
GAAGCTAATTCGATCATGCATGAGCTCACTAGTGGATCCAAAAAATTAGCGCAAGAAGACAAAAATCACC
TTGCGCTAATGCTCTGTTACAGTGGAGCTCGCGAAAAAACCCCGCCGAAGCGGGGTTTTTTGCGTAATTT
TCCTCCTATTTAGATCCTTAGGAGCCGGATTCGCATTTCAGCTGCTTCTCGAGGCCGCAGATGATGAGCT
CGAGGCCGAAGAGGAAGGCCGGCTCCGCGCCCTGATGATCGAAGAGCTCGATCGCTTGGCGGAGGAGCGG
GGGCATGGAATCCGTGGTCGGCGTTTCGCGTTCCTCTTTGGCGACCTGATGCTCTTGGTCCTCCAGCACG
CAGCCCAGGGTGAAATGCCCCACGGCGGAGAGCGCATACAGCGCATTTTCGAGGCTGAACCCCTGTTGGC
AGAGGAACGCCAGTTGGTTTTCGAGCGTCTCATATTGCTTCTCGGTCGGGCGGGTGCCGAGATGGACCTT
GGCCCCATCGCGATGGGAGAGGAGCGCGCAGCGGAAGGACTTCGCATTATTCCGGAGGAAATCCTGCCAC
GATTCCCCCTCGAGCGGGCAGAAGTGCGTGTGATGGCGGTCGAGCATCTCGATGGCCAGGGCATCCAGGA
GGGCGCGTTTATTTTTGACATGCCAATACAGGGTGGGCTGCTCGACCCCGAGCTTCTGGGCGAGTTTGCG
GGTGGTCAGGCCCTCGATGCCGACTTCATTGAGGAGTTCCAGCGCGCTGTTGATCACCTTGCTTTTATCG
AGCCGGCTCATCGAGGCCTTTCCTGTGTGAGCTAGCACTGTACCTAGGACTGAGCTAGCCGTCAATTGGG
ATCCGATATCTAGATGCATTCGCGAGGTACCGAGCTCGAATTCCGCAAAAAACCCCGCTTCGGCGGGGTT
TTTTCGCGGATCTAGACGGTGATCAACACGTCACTAGTTCCCTATCAGTGATAGAGATTGACATCCCTAT
CAGTGATAGAGATACTGAGCACATCAGCAGGACGCACTGACCAGGAGGTACAATCAATGACTAAAAAAAT
TTCATTCATTATTAACGGCCAGGTTGAAATCTTTCCCGAAGGTGATGATTTAGTGCAATCCATTAATTTT
GGTGATAATAGTGTTTACCTGCCAATATTGAATGACTCTCATGTAAAAAACATTATTGATTGTAATGGAA
ATAACGAATTACGGTTGCATAACATTGTCAATTTTCTCTATACGGTAGGGCAAAGATGGAAAAATGAAGA
ATACTCAAGACGCAGGACATACATTCGTGACTTAAAAAAATATATGGGATATTCAGAAGAAATGGCTAAG
CTAGAGGCCAATTGGATATCTATGATTTTATGTTCTAAAGGCGGCCTTTATGATGTTGTAGAAAATGAAC
TTGGTTCTCGCCATATCATGGATGAATGGCTACCTCAGGATGAAAGTTATGTTCGGGCTTTTCCGAAAGG
TAAATCTGTACATCTGTTGGCAGGTAATGTTCCATTATCTGGGATCATGTCTATATTACGCGCAATTTTA
ACTAAGAATCAGTGTATTATAAAAACATCGTCAACCGATCCTTTTACCGCTAATGCATTAGCGTTAAGTT
TTATTGATGTAGACCCTAATCATCCGATAACGCGCTCTTTATCTGTTATATATTGGCCCCACCAAGGTGA
TACATCACTCGCAAAAGAAATTATGCAACATGCGGATGTTATTGTCGCTTGGGGAGGGCCAGATGCGATT
AATTGGGCGGTAGAGCATGCGCCATCTTATGCTGATGTGATTAAATTTGGTTCTAAAAAGAGTCTTTGCA
TTATCGATAATCCTGTTGATTTGACGTCCGCAGCGACAGGTGCGGCTCATGATGTTTGTTTTTACGATCA
GCGAGCTTGTTTTTCTGCCCAAAACATATATTACATGGGAAATCATTATGAGGAATTTAAGTTAGCGTTG
ATAGAAAAACTTAATCTATATGCGCATATATTACCGAATGCCAAAAAAGATTTTGATGAAAAGGCGGCCT
ATTCTTTAGTTCAAAAAGAAAGCTTGTTTGCTGGATTAAAAGTAGAGGTGGATATTCATCAACGTTGGAT
GATTATTGAGTCAAATGCAGGTGTGGAATTTAATCAACCACTTGGCAGATGTGTGTACCTTCATCACGTC
GATAATATTGAGCAAATATTGCCTTATGTTCAAAAAAATAAGACGCAAACCATATCTATTTTTCCTTGGG
AGTCATCATTTAAATATCGAGATGCGTTAGCATTAAAAGGTGCGGAAAGGATTGTAGAAGCAGGAATGAA
TAACATATTTCGAGTTGGTGGATCTCATGACGGAATGAGACCGTTGCAACGATTAGTGACATATATTTCT
CATGAAAGGCCATCTAACTATACGGCTAAGGATGTTGCGGTTGAAATAGAACAGACTCGATTCCTGGAAG
AAGATAAGTTCCTTGTATTTGTCCCATAATAGGTAAAAAGTATGGAAAATGAATCAAAATATAAAACCAT
CGACCACGTTATTTGTGTTGAAGGAAATAAAAAAATTCATGTTTGGGAAACGCTGCCAGAAGAAAACAGC
CCAAAGAGAAAGAATGCCATTATTATTGCGTCTGGTTTTGCCCGCAGGATGGATCATTTTGCTGGTCTGG
CGGAATATTTATCGCGGAATGGATTTCATGTGATCCGCTATGATTCGCTTCACCACGTTGGATTGAGTTC
AGGGACAATTGATGAATTTACAATGTCTATAGGAAAGCAGAGCTTGTTAGCAGTGGTTGATTGGTTAACT
ACACGAAAAATAAATAACTTCGGTATGTTGGCTTCAAGCTTATCTGCGCGGATAGCTTATGCAAGCCTAT
CTGAAATCAATGCTTCGTTTTTAATCACCGCAGTCGGTGTTGTTAACTTAAGATATTCTCTTGAAAGAGC
TTTAGGGTTTGATTATCTCAGTCTACCCATTAATGAATTGCCGAATAATCTAGATTTTGAAGGCCATAAA
TTGGGTGCTGAAGTCTTTGCGAGAGATTGTCTTGATTTTGGTTGGGAAGATTTAGCTTCTACAATTAATA
ACATGATGTATCTTGATATACCGTTTATTGCTTTTACTGCAAATAACGATAATTGGGTCAAGCAAGATGA
AGTTATCACATTGTTATCAAATATTCGTAGTAATCGATGCAAGATATATTCTTTGTTAGGAAGTTCGCAT
GACTTGAGTGAAAATTTAGTGGTCCTGCGCAATTTTTATCAATCGGTTACGAAAGCCGCTATCGCGATGG
ATAATGATCATCTGGATATTGATGTTGATATTACTGAACCGTCATTTGAACATTTAACTATTGCGACAGT
CAATGAACGCCGAATGAGAATTGAGATTGAAAATCAAGCAATTTCTCTGTCTTAAAATCTATTGAGATAT
TCTATCACTCAAATAGCAATATAAGGACTCTCTATGAAATTTGGAAACTTTTTGCTTACATACCAACCTC
CCCAATTTTCTCAAACAGAGGTAATGAAACGTTTGGTTAAATTAGGTCGCATCTCTGAGGAGTGTGGTTT
TGATACCGTATGGTTACTGGAGCATCATTTCACGGAGTTTGGTTTGCTTGGTAACCCTTATGTCGCTGCT
GCATATTTACTTGGCGCGACTAAAAAATTGAATGTAGGAACTGCCGCTATTGTTCTTCCCACAGCCCATC
CAGTACGCCAACTTGAAGATGTGAATTTATTGGATCAAATGTCAAAAGGACGATTTCGGTTTGGTATTTG
CCGAGGGCTTTACAACAAGGACTTTCGCGTATTCGGCACAGATATGAATAACAGTCGCGCCTTAGCGGAA
TGCTGGTACGGGCTGATAAAGAATGGCATGACAGAGGGATATATGGAAGCTGATAATGAACATATCAAGT
TCCATAAGGTAAAAGTAAACCCCGCGGCGTATAGCAGAGGTGGCGCACCGGTTTATGTGGTGGCTGAATC
AGCTTCGACGACTGAGTGGGCTGCTCAATTTGGCCTACCGATGATATTAAGTTGGATTATAAATACTAAC
GAAAAGAAAGCACAACTTGAGCTTTATAATGAAGTGGCTCAAGAATATGGGCACGATATTCATAATATCG
ACCATTGCTTATCATATATAACATCTGTAGATCATGACTCAATTAAAGCGAAAGAGATTTGCCGGAAATT
TCTGGGGCATTGGTATGATTCTTATGTGAATGCTACGACTATTTTTGATGATTCAGACCAAACAAGAGGT
TATGATTTCAATAAAGGGCAGTGGCGTGACTTTGTATTAAAAGGACATAAAGATACTAATCGCCGTATTG
ATTACAGTTACGAAATCAATCCCGTGGGAACGCCGCAGGAATGTATTGACATAATTCAAAAAGACATTGA
TGCTACAGGAATATCAAATATTTGTTGTGGATTTGAAGCTAATGGAACAGTAGACGAAATTATTGCTTCC
ATGAAGCTCTTCCAGTCTGATGTCATGCCATTTCTTAAAGAAAAACAACGTTCGCTATTATATTAGCTAA
GGAGAAAGAAATGAAATTTGGATTGTTCTTCCTTAACTTCATCAATTCAACAACTGTTCAAGAACAAAGT
ATAGTTCGCATGCAGGAAATAACGGAGTATGTTGATAAGTTGAATTTTGAACAGATTTTAGTGTATGAAA
ATCATTTTTCAGATAATGGTGTTGTCGGCGCTCCTCTGACTGTTTCTGGTTTTCTGCTCGGTTTAACAGA
GAAAATTAAAATTGGTTCATTAAATCACATCATTACAACTCATCATCCTGTCCGCATAGCGGAGGAAGCT
TGCTTATTGGATCAGTTAAGTGAAGGGAGATTTATTTTAGGGTTTAGTGATTGCGAAAAAAAAGATGAAA
TGCATTTTTTTAATCGCCCGGTTGAATATCAACAGCAACTATTTGAAGAGTGTTATGAAATCATTAACGA
TGCTTTAACAACAGGCTATTGTAATCCAGATAACGATTTTTATAGCTTCCCTAAAATATCTGTAAATCCC
CATGCTTATACGCCAGGCGGACCTCGGAAATATGTAACAGCAACCAGTCATCATATTGTTGAGTGGGCGG
CCAAAAAAGGTATTCCTCTCATCTTTAAGTGGGATGATTCTAATGATGTTAGATATGAATATGCTGAAAG
ATATAAAGCCGTTGCGGATAAATATGACGTTGACCTATCAGAGATAGACCATCAGTTAATGATATTAGTT
AACTATAACGAAGATAGTAATAAAGCTAAACAAGAGACGCGTGCATTTATTAGTGATTATGTTCTTGAAA
TGCACCCTAATGAAAATTTCGAAAATAAACTTGAAGAAATAATTGCAGAAAACGCTGTCGGAAATTATAC
GGAGTGTATAACTGCGGCTAAGTTGGCAATTGAAAAGTGTGGTGCGAAAAGTGTATTGCTGTCCTTTGAA
CCAATGAATGATTTGATGAGCCAAAAAAATGTAATCAATATTGTTGATGATAATATTAAGAAGTACCACA
TGGAATATACCTAATAGATTTCGAGTTGCAGCGAGGCGGCAAGTGAACGAATCCCCAGGAGCATAGATAA
CTATGTGACTGGGGTGAGTGAAAGCAGCCAACAAAGCAGCAGCTTGAAAGATGAAGGGTATAAAAGAGTA
TGACAGCAGTGCTGCCATACTTTCTAATATTATCTTGAGGAGTAAAACAGGTATGACTTCATATGTTGAT
AAACAAGAAATTACAGCAAGCTCAGAAATTGATGATTTGATTTTTTCGAGCGATCCATTAGTGTGGTCTT
ACGACGAGCAGGAAAAAATCAGAAAGAAACTTGTGCTTGATGCATTTCGTAATCATTATAAACATTGTCG
AGAATATCGTCACTACTGTCAGGCACACAAAGTAGATGACAATATTACGGAAATTGATGACATACCTGTA
TTCCCAACATCGGTTTTTAAGTTTACTCGCTTATTAACTTCTCAGGAAAACGAGATTGAAAGTTGGTTTA
CCAGTAGCGGCACGAATGGTTTAAAAAGTCAGGTGGCGCGTGACAGATTAAGTATTGAGAGACTCTTAGG
CTCTGTGAGTTATGGCATGAAATATGTTGGTAGTTGGTTTGATCATCAAATAGAATTAGTCAATTTGGGA
CCAGATAGATTTAATGCTCATAATATTTGGTTTAAATATGTTATGAGTTTGGTGGAATTGTTATATCCTA
CGACATTTACCGTAACAGAAGAACGAATAGATTTTGTTAAAACATTGAATAGTCTTGAACGAATAAAAAA
TCAAGGGAAAGATCTTTGTCTTATTGGTTCGCCATACTTTATTTATTTACTCTGCCATTATATGAAAGAT
AAAAAAATCTCATTTTCTGGAGATAAAAGCCTTTATATCATAACCGGAGGCGGCTGGAAAAGTTACGAAA
AAGAATCTCTGAAACGTGATGATTTCAATCATCTTTTATTTGATACTTTCAATCTCAGTGATATTAGTCA
GATCCGAGATATATTTAATCAAGTTGAACTCAACACTTGTTTCTTTGAGGATGAAATGCAGCGTAAACAT
GTTCCGCCGTGGGTATATGCGCGAGCGCTTGATCCTGAAACGTTGAAACCTGTACCTGATGGAACGCCGG
GGTTGATGAGTTATATGGATGCGTCAGCAACCAGTTATCCAGCATTTATTGTTACCGATGATGTCGGGAT
AATTAGCAGAGAATATGGTAAGTATCCCGGCGTGCTCGTTGAAATTTTACGTCGCGTCAATACGAGGACG
CAGAAAGGGTGTGCTTTAAGCTTAACCGAAGCGTTTGATAGTTGACACCTGCCTCGCGCCGCAAACCCCG
CCCCTGACAGGGCGGGGTTTCGCCGCTCCTCGAGAAGCTTGGGCCCGGTACCTCGCGAAGGCCTTGCAGG
CCAACCAGATAAGTGAAATCTAGTTCCAAACTATTTTGTCATTTTTAATTTTCGTATTAGCTTACGACGC
TACACCCAGTTCCCATCTATTTTGTCACTCTTCCCTAAATAATCCTTAAAAACTCCATTTCCACCCCTCC
CAGTTCCCAACTATTTTGTCCGCCCACAGCGGGGCATTTTTCTTCCTGTTATGTTTGGGCGCTGCATTAA
TGAATCGGCCAACGCGCGGGGAGAGGCGGTTTGCGTATTGGGCGCTCTTCCGCTTCCTCGCTCACTGACC
CGCTGCGCTCGGTCGTTCGGCTGCGGCGAGCGGTATCAGAGCTTATCGGCCAGCCTCGCAGAGCAGGATT
CCCGTTGAGCACCGCCAGGTGCGAATAAGGGACAGTGAAGAAGGAACACCCGCTCGCGGGTGGGCCTACT
TCACCTATCCTGCCCGGCTGACGCCGTTGGATACACCAAGGAAAGTCTACACGAACCCTTTGGCAAAATC
CTGTATATCGTGCGAAAAAGGATGGATATACCGAAAAAATCGCTATAATGACCCCGAAGCAGGGTTATGC
AGCGGAAAGTATACCTTAAGGAATCCCCTGATAACGCAGGAAAGAACATGTGAGCAAAAGGCCAGCAAAA
GGCCAGGAACCGTAAAAAGGCCGCGTTGCTGGCGTTCCTACATACCTCGCTCTGCTAATCCTGTTACCAG
CCGGTTGTCAGCCGTTAAGTGTTCCTGTGTCACTCAAAATTGCTTTGAGAGGCTCTAAGGGCTTCTCAGT
GCGTTACATCCCTGGCTTGTTGTCCACAACCGTTAAACCTTAAAAGCTTTAAAAGCCTTATATATTCTTT
TTTTTCTTATAAAACTTAAAACCTTAGAGGCTATTTAAGTTGCTGATTTATATTAATTTTATTGTTCAAA
CATGAGAGCTTAGTACGTGAAACATGAGAGCTTAGTACGTTAGCCATGAGAGCTTAGTACGTTAGCCATG
AGGGTTTAGTTCGTTAAACATGAGAGCTTAGTACGTTAAACTTGAGAGCTTAGTACGTGAAACATGAGAG
CTTAGTACGTACTATCAACAGGTTGAACTGCCCATGAACGAAAACTCACGTTAAGGGATTTTGGTCATGA
GATTATCAAAAAGGATCTTCACCTAGATCCTTTTAAATTAAAAATGAAGTTTTAAATCAATCTAAAGTAT
ATATGAGTAAACTTGGTCTGACAGTTACCAATGCTTAATCAGTGAGGCACCTATCTCAGCGATCTGTCTA
TTTCGTTCATCCATAGTTGCCTGACTCCCCGTCGTGTAGATAACTACGATACGGGAGGGCTTACCATCTG
GCCCCAGTGCTGCAATGATACCGCGAGACCCACGCTCACCGGCTCCAGATTTATCAGCAATAAACCAGCC
AGCCGGAAGGGCCGAGCGCAGAAGTGGTCCTGCAACTTTATCCGCCTCCATCCAGTCTATTAATTGTTGC
CGGGAAGCTAGAGTAAGTAGTTCGCCAGTTAATAGTTTGCGCAACGTTGTTGCCATTGCTACAGGCATCG
TGGTGTCACGCTCGTCGTTTGGTATGGCTTCATTCAGCTCCGGTTCCCAACGATCAAGGCGAGTTACATG
ATCCCCCATGTTGTGCAAAAAAGCGGTTAGCTCCTTCGGTCCTCCGATCGTTGTCAGAAGTAAGTTGGCC
GCAGTGTTATCACTCATGGTTATGGCAGCACTGCATAATTCTCTTACTGTCATGCCATCCGTAAGATGCT
TTTCTGTGACTGGTGAGTACTCAACCAAGTCATTCTGAGAATAGTGTATGCGGCGACCGAGTTGCTCTTG
CCCGGCGTCAATACGGGATAATACCGCGCCACATAGCAGAACTTTAAAAGTGCTCATCATTGGAAAACGT
TCTTCGGGGCGAAAACTCTCAAGGATCTTACCGCTGTTGAGATCCAGTTCGATGTAACCCACTCGTGCAC
CCAACTGATCTTCAGCATCTTTTACTTTCACCAGCGTTTCTGGGTGAGCAAAAACAGGAAGGCAAAATGC
CGCAAAAAAGGGAATAAGGGCGACACGGAAATGTTGAATACTCATACTCTTCCTTTTTCAATATTATTGA
AGCATTTATCAGGGTTATTGTCTCATGAGCGGATACATATTTGAATGTATTTAGAAAAATAAACAAATAG
GGGTTCCGCGCACATTTCCCCGAAAAGTGCCACCTGACGTCTAAGAAACCATTATTATCATGACATTAAC
CTATAAAAATAGGCGTATCACGAGGCCCTTTCGTCTCGCGCGTTTCGGTGACGACGGTGAAAACCTCTGA
CACATGCAGCTCCCGGAGACGGTCACAGCTTGTCTGTAAGCGGATGCCGGGAGCAGACAAGCCCGTCAGG
GCGCGTCAGCGGGTGTTGGCGGGTGTCGGGGCTGGCTTAACTATGCGGCATCAGAGCAGATTGTACTGAG
AGTGCACCATATGCGGTGTGAAATACCGCACAGATGCGTAAGGAGAAAATACCGCATCAGGCGCCATTCG
CCATTCAGGCTGCGCAACTGTTGGGAAGGGCGATCGGTGCGGGCCTCTTCGCTATTACGCCAGCTAGAGG
ACCAGCCGCGTAACCTGGCAAAATCGGTTACGGTTGAGTAATAAATGGATGCCCTGCGTAAGCAGGTGTG
GGCGGACAATAAAGTCTTAAACTGAACAAAATAGATCTAAACTATGACAATAAAGTCTTAAACTAGACAG
AATAGTTGTAAACTGAAATCAGTCCAGTTATGCTGTGAAAAAGCATACTGGACTTTTGTTATGGCTAAAG
CAAACTCTTCATTTTCTGAAGTGCAAATTGCCCGTCGTATTAAAGAGGGGCGTGGGGTTCGAGGTCGACG
GTATCGATAAGCTAGCTTAATTAGCTGAGCTTGGACTCCTGTTGATAGATCCAGTAATGACCTCAGAACT
CCATCTGGATTTGTTCAGAACGCTCGGTTGCCGCCGGGCGTTTTTTATTGGTGAGAATCCAAGCTAGACT
GCGATGAGTGGCAGGGCGGGGCGTAATTTTTTTAAGGCAGTTATTGGTGCCCTTAAACGCCTGGGGTAAT
GACTCTCTAGCTTGAGGCATCAAATAAAACGAAAGGCTCAGTCGAAAGACTGGGCCTTTCGTTTTATCTG
TTGTTTGTCGGTGAACGCTCTCCTGAGTAGGACAAATCCGCCGCTAGGAGCTTGCGGCCCGGACGATCGA
ATTGGGGATCTTGAAGTACCTATTCCGAAGTTCCTATTCTCTAGAAAGTATAGGAACTTCAGAGCGCTTT
TGAAGCTGATGTGCTTAAAAACTTACTCAATGGAATTCTAGATCGAATTGGCCGCGGCGTTGTGACAATT
TACCGAACAACTCCGCGGCCGGGAAGCCGATCTCGGCTTGAACGAATTGTTAGGTGGCGGTACTTGGGTC
GATATCAAAGTGCATCACTTCTTCCCGTATGCCCAACTTTGTATAGAGAGCCACTGCGGGATCGTCACCG
TAATCTGCTTGCACGTAGATCACATAAGCACCAAGCGCGTTGGCCTCATGCTTGAGGAGATTGATGAGCG
CGGTGGCAATGCCCTGCCTCCGGTGCTCGCCGGAGACTGCGAGATCATAGATATAGATCTCACTACGCGG
CTGCTCAAACTTGGGCAGAACGTAAGCCGCGAGAGCGCCAACAACCGCTTCTTGGTCGAAGGCAGCAAGC
GCGATGAATGTCTTACTACGGAGCAAGTTCCCGAGGTAATCGGAGTCCGGCTGATGTTGGGAGTAGGTGG
CTACGTCTCCGAACTCACGACCGAAAAGATCAAGAGCAGCCCGCATGGATTTGACTTGGTCAGGGCCGAG
CCTACATGTGCGAATGATGCCCATACTTGAGCCACCTAACTTTGTTTTAGGGCGACTGCCCTGCTGCGTA
ACATCGTTGCTGCTGCGTAACATCGTTGCTGCTCCATAACATCAAACATCGACCCACGGCGTAACGCGCT
TGCTGCTTGGATGCCCGAGGCATAGACTGTACAAAAAAACAGTCATAACAAGCCATGAAAACCGCCACTG
CGCCGTTACCACCGCTGCGTTCGGTCAAGGTTCTGGACCAGTTGCGTGAGCGCATACGCTACTTGCATTA
CAGTTTACGAACCGAACAGGCTTATGTCAATTCGATCCATTGCTGTTGACAAAGGGAAT
